>Addgene plasmid #110987 | PF3D7_1123500-COMP-blac-flag-his | depositor full sequence | sequence record 208718 | PF3D7_1123500-COMP-blac-flag-his sequence 11257 bps
CTCGAGAAAGGCGTCTAACCAGTCACAGTCGCAAGGTAGGCTGAGCACCGTGGCGGGCGGCAGCGGGTGG
CGGTCGGGGTTGTTTCTGGCGGAGGTGCTGCTGATGATGTAATTAAAGTAGGCGGTCTTGAGACGGCGGA
TGGTCGAGGTGAGGTGTGGCAGGCTTGAGATCCAGCTGTTGGGGTGAGTACTCCCTCTCAAAAGCGGGCA
TTACTTCTGCGCTAAGATTGTCAGTTTCCAAAAACGAGGAGGATTTGATATTCACCTGGCCCGATCTGGC
CATACACTTGAGTGACAATGACATCCACTTTGCCTTTCTCTCCACAGGTGTCCACTCCCAGGTCCAAGTT
TGCCACCATGGAGTTTCAGACCCAGGTACTCATGTCCCTGCTGCTCTGCATGTCTGGTGCGGCCGCCAAC
AACAACAATGCTAACAACAATAACAACAACTTCGCCAACATCAATAATAACAATGCCAATAACGGCATCC
ACAACGACAACACCAAGAACCGGCCTGCCGCCGGAAGCCTGAAGAACATGGAAGATCTGCTGAGCTACTT
CAAAGAGCACACGAACAACAACAACAACAATGACAACCACGTCGAGCTGTTCAAGAACTTCCTGAACACC
AACAAAGAGAGCAGCGGCAGCAATATCAATACCCTGATGAAGTTCCTGAACTCCGCCACCAAGAATGACA
ACACCGGCAACAACCACCTGGACATCGGCAAGCTGCTGGACACCCTGAAAGAGTTCAACAACGCAAACAA
GAACAATAACGTGCCCAGCGGGAACAACCCCAACAACCAGGCCACCAACCCCGCTAACAACAACAACAAT
AACAACAACCTGAACAAGGACAACTACGTGCAGATCTTTGGCGACCTGCTCAAGAACATGAACATCCCGA
GCAATAACAACAACAATAACAATAATAACAACAACAACAACAATAACAATAACAACAACAATAATAACAA
TGCCGCCAACAACAACGCCGCCTCCAACAACAACAACGCTGCTAGTAACAACAACAACGCAGCCAACAAT
AACAACAACAACGCCAAGGCCGCCAACCCCATGGAACAGCTGACCAACCTGTTCAGCCACATAAATAACA
ACGACCACCACGACGAGAAGGGCGACGGCCACCCTCTGGAACACATCATGAATCTGTTCGGCCAGGGCCA
CAACAACGGCGACGCCAAGGGCGGCAACAATCCCCTCGAGCACCTGACCAGCCTGCTGGGACAGGGACAC
AATGACGGGGATGGCAAAGGCGGAAACAACCCACTGGAACATCTGAAGAAGATCTTTGACCAGGGGCACA
ACGATGGGGACGGAAAGGGCGGCTCTAACCCTCTTGAGCATCTGACCTCCCTGCTGTCTCAGGGCCATAA
TGATGGCGACGGGAAAGGTGGTAACAACCCTCTGCAGCACCTCACATCACTGCTGAGCCAGGGACATAAC
AATGGTGATGGGAAGGGCGGATCCAATCCGCTGGAACACCTGACTTCTCTGCTGTCCCAAGGACATAACG
ACGGAGACGGCAAGGGTGGAAATAACCCCGCCGAGTACCTGAAGAAGCTGTTCGGCAACCTGCAGGGCAA
CAATGCAAACGGCATCAACGGCAAGAATATGGGCGATCTGCAGAGCATGCTGAACAACCTGCTGAACAGC
GAGAAGTACAAGAAGTCCCCTTACACCCTGGACAAGACCGTGTCCTCCGGCTTCGGCAGCCGGTCCAAAG
AATCCATGCTGCTGGAATACCAGCACAACAAGGCCGAGCAAGAGATCCTGAGAGAGCTGCAAGAGCTGAT
CAACAAAAACAAGATCAAGAATGTGGCCGAGAACAACGAGAAGCTGAAGCAGTACTTCTCCATGCTGAAG
GGCAAGTACAACCCCTACAGCTACGAGCGGAAGATCCTGAACGACATCATCAACGAGGACGACATCAAGA
CGAAGTACAACATCGACGACAACTTCGAGAAGAACCTGATCGTGAACGTGCAGAACGACAATATGGAATA
CGACGTCGAGATGAACAACGAAGAGAAAGAAAAGAAAACCGAGATGTTCGAGGACATCAATGAGCTGGAC
GACAAGGACGCCCTGTCCAGCGGCTCCATCAACAGCGCCCTGATGCGGAAGAACAAGGCCAAGAACGAGA
AACTGCTGCGGGGCCTGACCACCAATATCAACGACGACAATGATAACCTGCACGAGTGCAACTGCAACAA
CAAACTCAACAACTGCGTGCTGTCCTACATCAACTACAACAATCTCGAGTACATGCTGCAGTCCCTCGAC
ATCGACGTGAAGGGCCTGATCCGGAAGCACATGCTGCTCAAAAAGAACAACAACAACAACAATAATAACA
ACAATAACAATGGCAACAACCTGTACTTCGAGAAAAACGAGGCCTTCCTGCTGCCCCTGCCTCCCCTGAC
CACAAAGTCCAATGTGCAGAACACCGCCAATTACGTGCTGCGGGTGCCCCGGGTGCTGTTCCTGGCCAGC
AGAAAGAGCTTCAGCAGCAGCTTCGACAGAAGCCTGTTCCACATCTACAACATCATGGACACCCAGCTGA
AGTGGAATACCTACCTGTGGGGCTACGGCTTCAAGTACTACCCCATCTTCTACCCCAAGAACCTGCACAC
CCTGCTGCACAGCCACGAGAAGCAGATCGGCAGCGAGCCCTTCGACCTGATCTTCGTGCACAGCTCCTTC
GTGTCCAACTACTACAATTACTACTTCTTCCTGAAAAACATGCCCAAGATCACCACCCTCATCTTCATGA
ACGACGGCTGGGACAACAACGTGAAGAATATCTTCCTCAACCTGTTTCCCCACGTGTTCTTCCAGAATCA
AGTGAATATCTTTGAGTTCAATCCCCTGAACAATATCGACACCGTCGCCGAGAAGAAGAAACTGTTCCAC
TCCCTGTGGAACAAAGTGACCTCCGGCACCACCGCCCCTAGCAGCTCCATGCACGACCACGTGATCACCA
ACAAGCACAAGAAGCGCAAGAAGATCGAGACAAAGACCAACAACGTCGTGAACAATGAGGACGACGTGCT
GCTGACCGGCGACCACAGCAGCTCCTCTAGCAGCAGCCCTCCCTCAAACAATAACAACAACAACAATAAC
AACATCAACAAATACGACGAAGAGGACGATGAAGAGAACAAAGCCCTGTGGGCCTTCATCCCTCACGGCG
TGAACCACTGCTGCAGCTCCCACTACTATAAGTCCTTTATCATGAATGACGCCAGCGACAACAACAATAA
CAACAACAACTACAACGGCGAGGGCGAGATGCTGCAGGACGATAAGCAGAATCGGAACGTCCAGAAGGTG
GTCAACCCCAATTTCTACTACGACCGGGCCAGATCCCTGGAAAATCAGCACACCCCTGCCTACGAGCTGA
GCTATTCCCTGCTGGACCTGTTCCTGCACGAATGTAGCTTCAATGAGAAGGACATCTTTAACAACGCTAA
GCGGGACATCGACATCCTGTACCTGTACAACACGGCCAACAATTATAACGACTACCTGGTGCAGAAAATC
ATGGACTACATCTATAATAATAATATGAACAATCTGAAGGACAAGATCCAGAAATACGAGGTGGACCTGA
ACTACTGGAAGCTGTGGGGCCTGCAGACCACCCACAAGCTGATTAAGAACAAGATGATCGACTACACCAA
CATGCTCCAGCGGAGCAAAGTGTGCATCATCAGCAGCAAGTTCGCCGGCATGCTCAACAAGATGGTCATC
GATGCCCTGTTCTACGGCTGCGTGGTCATCAGCGACAAGACCCACAACAAAGATATCAACAAGTTCATCG
TCACCACCAAGGTGCCCTTCGAGTACTACGAGATCAGCGACCTCATCTATAACAAAGAAAACATGGCCTC
CCTGGCCAACGATCTGATCGACAAGATTAACACCGCCCTCGAGGAAGTGAAGTCCGGCAAGCGGAACCAG
ATGCGGATCGACGTGTTCAAGACCGGCGCGCCGTCGACCTCCATCACGGCCTATAAGAGTGAGGGGGAGT
CAGCGGAGTTCTCCTTCCCACTCAACCTTGGAGAGGAAAGCCTGCAGGGAGAGTTGAGATGGAAGGCAGA
GAAGGCTCCTTCTTCCCAGTCCTGGATCACCTTCTCCCTAAAGAACCAAAAGGTGTCTGTGCAGAAGTCT
ACTAGCAACCCCAAGTTCCAGCTGTCCGAAACGCTCCCACTCACCCTTCAGATACCCCAGGTCTCCCTTC
AGTTTGCTGGTTCTGGCAACCTGACCCTGACTCTGGACAGAGGGATACTGTATCAGGAAGTGAACCTGGT
GGTGATGAAAGTGACTCAGCCCGACAGCAACACTTTGACCTGTGAGGTGATGGGACCCACCTCACCCAAG
ATGAGACTGATCTTGAAGCAGGAGAATCAGGAGGCCAGGGTCTCCAGGCAGGAGAAAGTGATTCAAGTGC
AGGCCCCTGAAGCAGGGGTGTGGCAATGTCTACTGAGTGAAGGTGAAGAGGTCAAGATGGACTCCAAGAT
CCAGGTTTTATCCAAAGGGTTGAATTCCGGCGGCGGCTCCGGAGGCGGTACCGGTGGCGGCGACCTAGCC
CCACAGATGCTTCGAGAACTCCAGGAGACTAATGCGGCGCTGCAAGACGTGAGAGAGCTCTTGCGACAGC
AGGTCAAGGAGATCACCTTCCTGAAGAATACGGTGATGGAATGTGACGCCTGCGGTCTAGACAGAAACCT
GCCTCCACTAGCACCTCTGGGCCCACACCCAGAAACGCTGGTGAAAGTAAAAGATGCTGAAGATCAGTTG
GGTGCACGAGTGGGTTACATCGAACTGGATCTCAACAGCGGTAAGATCCTTGAGAGTTTTCGCCCCGAAG
AACGTTTTCCAATGATGAGCACTTTTAAAGTTCTGCTATGTGGCGCGGTATTATCCCGTATTGACGCCGG
GCAAGAGCAACTCGGTCGCCGCATACACTATTCTCAGAATGACTTGGTTGAGTACTCACCAGTCACAGAA
AAGCATCTTACGGATGGCATGACAGTAAGAGAATTATGCAGTGCTGCCATAACCATGAGTGATAACACTG
CGGCCAACTTACTTCTGACAACGATCGGAGGACCGAAGGAGCTAACCGCTTTTTTGCACAACATGGGGGA
TCATGTAACTCGCCTTGATCGTTGGGAACCGGAGCTGAATGAAGCCATACCAAACGACGAGCGTGACACC
ACGATGCCTGTAGCAATGGCAACAACGTTGCGCAAACTATTAACTGGCGAACTACTTACTCTAGCTTCCC
GGCAACAATTAATAGACTGGATGGAGGCGGATAAAGTTGCAGGACCACTTCTGCGCTCGGCCCTTCCGGC
TGGCTGGTTTATTGCTGATAAATCTGGAGCCGGTGAGCGTGGGTCTCGCGGTATCATTGCAGCACTGGGG
CCAGATGGTAAGCCCTCCCGTATCGTAGTTATCTACACGACGGGGAGTCAGGCAACTATGGATGAACGAA
ATAGACAGATCGCTGAGATAGGTGCCTCACTGATTAAGCATTGGGGCCCTGACTACAAAGACCATGACGG
TGATTATAAAGATCATGACATCGATTACAAGGATGACGATGACAAGGGCCCTCACCACCACCATCACCAC
TAATTAATTAAGGATCCCCCGACCTCGACCTCTGGCTAATAAAGGAAATTTATTTTCATTGCAATAGTGT
GTTGGAATTTTTTGTGTCTCTCACTCGGAAGGACATATGGGAGGGCAAATCATTTGGTCGAGATCCCTCG
GAGATCTCTAGCTAGAGGATCGATCCCCGCCCCGGACGAACTAAACCTGACTACGACATCTCTGCCCCTT
CTTCGCGGGGCAGTGCATGTAATCCCTTCAGTTGGTTGGTACAACTTGCCAACTGGGCCCTGTTCCACAT
GTGACACGGGGGGGGACCAAACACAAAGGGGTTCTCTGACTGTAGTTGACATCCTTATAAATGGATGTGC
ACATTTGCCAACACTGAGTGGCTTTCATCCTGGAGCAGACTTTGCAGTCTGTGGACTGCAACACAACATT
GCCTTTATGTGTAACTCTTGGCTGAAGCTCTTACACCAATGCTGGGGGACATGTACCTCCCAGGGGCCCA
GGAAGACTACGGGAGGCTACACCAACGTCAATCAGAGGGGCCTGTGTAGCTACCGATAAGCGGACCCTCA
AGAGGGCATTAGCAATAGTGTTTATAAGGCCCCCTTGTTAACCCTAAACGGGTAGCATATGCTTCCCGGG
TAGTAGTATATACTATCCAGACTAACCCTAATTCAATAGCATATGTTACCCAACGGGAAGCATATGCTAT
CGAATTAGGGTTAGTAAAAGGGTCCTAAGGAACAGCGATATCTCCCACCCCATGAGCTGTCACGGTTTTA
TTTACATGGGGTCAGGATTCCACGAGGGTAGTGAACCATTTTAGTCACAAGGGCAGTGGCTGAAGATCAA
GGAGCGGGCAGTGAACTCTCCTGAATCTTCGCCTGCTTCTTCATTCTCCTTCGTTTAGCTAATAGAATAA
CTGCTGAGTTGTGAACAGTAAGGTGTATGTGAGGTGCTCGAAAACAAGGTTTCAGGTGACGCCCCCAGAA
TAAAATTTGGACGGGGGGTTCAGTGGTGGCATTGTGCTATGACACCAATATAACCCTCACAAACCCCTTG
GGCAATAAATACTAGTGTAGGAATGAAACATTCTGAATATCTTTAACAATAGAAATCCATGGGGTGGGGA
CAAGCCGTAAAGACTGGATGTCCATCTCACACGAATTTATGGCTATGGGCAACACATAATCCTAGTGCAA
TATGATACTGGGGTTATTAAGATGTGTCCCAGGCAGGGACCAAGACAGGTGAACCATGTTGTTACACTCT
ATTTGTAACAAGGGGAAAGAGAGTGGACGCCGACAGCAGCGGACTCCACTGGTTGTCTCTAACACCCCCG
AAAATTAAACGGGGCTCCACGCCAATGGGGCCCATAAACAAAGACAAGTGGCCACTCTTTTTTTTGAAAT
TGTGGAGTGGGGGCACGCGTCAGCCCCCACACGCCGCCCTGCGGTTTTGGACTGTAAAATAAGGGTGTAA
TAACTTGGCTGATTGTAACCCCGCTAACCACTGCGGTCAAACCACTTGCCCACAAAACCACTAATGGCAC
CCCGGGGAATACCTGCATAAGTAGGTGGGCGGGCCAAGATAGGGGCGCGATTGCTGCGATCTGGAGGACA
AATTACACACACTTGCGCCTGAGCGCCAAGCACAGGGTTGTTGGTCCTCATATTCACGAGGTCGCTGAGA
GCACGGTGGGCTAATGTTGCCATGGGTAGCATATACTACCCAAATATCTGGATAGCATATGCTATCCTAA
TCTATATCTGGGTAGCATAGGCTATCCTAATCTATATCTGGGTAGCATATGCTATCCTAATCTATATCTG
GGTAGTATATGCTATCCTAATTTATATCTGGGTAGCATAGGCTATCCTAATCTATATCTGGGTAGCATAT
GCTATCCTAATCTATATCTGGGTAGTATATGCTATCCTAATCTGTATCCGGGTAGCATATGCTATCCTAA
TAGAGATTAGGGTAGTATATGCTATCCTAATTTATATCTGGGTAGCATATACTACCCAAATATCTGGATA
GCATATGCTATCCTAATCTATATCTGGGTAGCATATGCTATCCTAATCTATATCTGGGTAGCATAGGCTA
TCCTAATCTATATCTGGGTAGCATATGCTATCCTAATCTATATCTGGGTAGTATATGCTATCCTAATTTA
TATCTGGGTAGCATAGGCTATCCTAATCTATATCTGGGTAGCATATGCTATCCTAATCTATATCTGGGTA
GTATATGCTATCCTAATCTGTATCCGGGTAGCATATGCTATCCTCATGATAAGCTGTCAAACATGAGAAT
TTTCTTGAAGACGAAAGGGCCTCGTGATACGCCTATTTTTATAGGTTAATGTCATGATAATAATGGTTTC
TTAGACGTCAGGTGGCACTTTTCGGGGAAATGTGCGCGGAACCCCTATTTGTTTATTTTTCTAAATACAT
TCAAATATGTATCCGCTCATGAGACAATAACCCTGATAAATGCTTCAATAATATTGAAAAAGGAAGAGTA
TGAGTATTCAACATTTCCGTGTCGCCCTTATTCCCTTTTTTGCGGCATTTTGCCTTCCTGTTTTTGCTCA
CCCAGAAACGCTGGTGAAAGTAAAAGATGCTGAAGATCAGTTGGGTGCACGAGTGGGTTACATCGAACTG
GATCTCAACAGCGGTAAGATCCTTGAGAGTTTTCGCCCCGAAGAACGTTTTCCAATGATGAGCACTTTTA
AAGTTCTGCTATGTGGCGCGGTATTATCCCGTGTTGACGCCGGGCAAGAGCAACTCGGTCGCCGCATACA
CTATTCTCAGAATGACTTGGTTGAGTACTCACCAGTCACAGAAAAGCATCTTACGGATGGCATGACAGTA
AGAGAATTATGCAGTGCTGCCATAACCATGAGTGATAACACTGCGGCCAACTTACTTCTGACAACGATCG
GAGGACCGAAGGAGCTAACCGCTTTTTTGCACAACATGGGGGATCATGTAACTCGCCTTGATCGTTGGGA
ACCGGAGCTGAATGAAGCCATACCAAACGACGAGCGTGACACCACGATGCCTGCAGCAATGGCAACAACG
TTGCGCAAACTATTAACTGGCGAACTACTTACTCTAGCTTCCCGGCAACAATTAATAGACTGGATGGAGG
CGGATAAAGTTGCAGGACCACTTCTGCGCTCGGCCCTTCCGGCTGGCTGGTTTATTGCTGATAAATCTGG
AGCCGGTGAGCGTGGGTCTCGCGGTATCATTGCAGCACTGGGGCCAGATGGTAAGCCCTCCCGTATCGTA
GTTATCTACACGACGGGGAGTCAGGCAACTATGGATGAACGAAATAGACAGATCGCTGAGATAGGTGCCT
CACTGATTAAGCATTGGTAACTGTCAGACCAAGTTTACTCATATATACTTTAGATTGATTTAAAACTTCA
TTTTTAATTTAAAAGGATCTAGGTGAAGATCCTTTTTGATAATCTCATGACCAAAATCCCTTAACGTGAG
TTTTCGTTCCACTGAGCGTCAGACCCCGTAGAAAAGATCAAAGGATCTTCTTGAGATCCTTTTTTTCTGC
GCGTAATCTGCTGCTTGCAAACAAAAAAACCACCGCTACCAGCGGTGGTTTGTTTGCCGGATCAAGAGCT
ACCAACTCTTTTTCCGAAGGTAACTGGCTTCAGCAGAGCGCAGATACCAAATACTGTTCTTCTAGTGTAG
CCGTAGTTAGGCCACCACTTCAAGAACTCTGTAGCACCGCCTACATACCTCGCTCTGCTAATCCTGTTAC
CAGTGGCTGCTGCCAGTGGCGATAAGTCGTGTCTTACCGGGTTGGACTCAAGACGATAGTTACCGGATAA
GGCGCAGCGGTCGGGCTGAACGGGGGGTTCGTGCACACAGCCCAGCTTGGAGCGAACGACCTACACCGAA
CTGAGATACCTACAGCGTGAGCTATGAGAAAGCGCCACGCTTCCCGAAGGGAGAAAGGCGGACAGGTATC
CGGTAAGCGGCAGGGTCGGAACAGGAGAGCGCACGAGGGAGCTTCCAGGGGGAAACGCCTGGTATCTTTA
TAGTCCTGTCGGGTTTCGCCACCTCTGACTTGAGCGTCGATTTTTGTGATGCTCGTCAGGGGGGCGGAGC
CTATGGAAAAACGCCAGCAACGCGGCCTTTTTACGGTTCCTGGCCTTTTGCTGGCCTTTTGCTCACATGT
TCTTTCCTGCGTTATCCCCTGATTCTGTGGATAACCGTATTACCGCCTTTGAGTGAGCTGATACCGCTCG
CCGCAGCCGAACGACCGAGCGCAGCGAGTCAGTGAGCGAGGAAGCGGAAGAGCGCCCAATACGCAAACCG
CCTCTCCCCGCGCGTTGGCCGATTCATTAATGCAGCTGGCACGACAGGTTTCCCGACTGGAAAGCGGGCA
GTGAGCGCAACGCAATTAATGTGAGTTAGCTCACTCATTAGGCACCCCAGGCTTTACACTTTATGCTTCC
GGCTCGTATGTTGTGTGGAATTGTGAGCGGATAACAATTTCACACAGGAAACAGCTATGACCATGATTAC
GCCAAGCTCTAGCTAGAGGTCGACCAATTCTCATGTTTGACAGCTTATCATCGCAGATCCGGGCAACGTT
GTTGCCATTGCTGCAGGCGCAGAACTGGTAGGTATGGAAGATCTATACATTGAATCAATATTGGCAATTA
GCCATATTAGTCATTGGTTATATAGCATAAATCAATATTGGCTATTGGCCATTGCATACGTTGTATCTAT
ATCATAATATGTACATTTATATTGGCTCATGTCCAATATGACCGCCATGTTGACATTGATTATTGACTAG
TTATTAATAGTAATCAATTACGGGGTCATTAGTTCATAGCCCATATATGGAGTTCCGCGTTACATAACTT
ACGGTAAATGGCCCGCCTGGCTGACCGCCCAACGACCCCCGCCCATTGACGTCAATAATGACGTATGTTC
CCATAGTAACGCCAATAGGGACTTTCCATTGACGTCAATGGGTGGAGTATTTACGGTAAACTGCCCACTT
GGCAGTACATCAAGTGTATCATATGCCAAGTCCGCCCCCTATTGACGTCAATGACGGTAAATGGCCCGCC
TGGCATTATGCCCAGTACATGACCTTACGGGACTTTCCTACTTGGCAGTACATCTACGTATTAGTCATCG
CTATTACCATGGTGATGCGGTTTTGGCAGTACACCAATGGGCGTGGATAGCGGTTTGACTCACGGGGATT
TCCAAGTCTCCACCCCATTGACGTCAATGGGAGTTTGTTTTGGCACCAAAATCAACGGGACTTTCCAAAA
TGTCGTAATAACCCCGCCCCGTTGACGCAAATGGGCGGTAGGCGTGTACGGTGGGAGGTCTATATAAGCA
GAGCTCGTTTAGTGAACCGTCAGATCCTCACTCTCTTCCGCATCGCTGTCTGCGAGGGCCAGCTGTTGGG
CTCGCGGTTGAGGACAAACTCTTCGCGGTCTTTCCAGTACTCTTGGATCGGAAACCCGTCGGCCTCCGAA
CGGTACTCCGCCACCGAGGGACCTGAGCGAGTCCGCATCGACCGGATCGGAAAACCT
Features (pLannotate 1.2.2; 20 found; start..end, strand, type, name):
    184..273     +  intron         chimeric intron (fragment): chimera between introns from adenovirus and immunoglobulin heavy chain genes
    292..338     +  CDS            IgH signal sequence (fragment): signal sequence from the mouse immunoglobulin heavy chain variable region
   3991..4575    +  CDS            Cd4 (fragment): CD4_RAT - Experimental evidence at protein level: Swiss-Prot protein existence level 1. Integral membrane glycoprotein that plays an essential role in the immune response and serves multiple functions in responses against both external and internal offenses. In T-cells, functions primarily as a coreceptor for MHC class II molecule:peptide complex. The antigens presented by class II peptides are derived from extracellular proteins while class I peptides are derived from cytosolic proteins. Interacts simultaneously with the T-cell receptor (TCR) and the MHC class II presented by antigen presenti
   4612..4779    +  CDS            COMP (fragment): COMP_HUMAN - Experimental evidence at protein level: Swiss-Prot protein existence level 1. May play a role in the structural integrity of cartilage via its interaction with other extracellular matrix proteins such as the collagens and fibronectin. Can mediate the interaction of chondrocytes with the cartilage extracellular matrix through interaction with cell surface integrin receptors. Could play a role in the pathogenesis of osteoarthritis. Potent suppressor of apoptosis in both primary chondrocytes and transformed cells. Suppresses apoptosis by blocking the activation of caspase-3 and by in
   4787..5574    +  CDS            bla(M) (fragment): β-lactamase lacking the signal sequence; bla(M); allows cytosolic expression of β-lactamase
   5581..5646    +  CDS            3xFLAG: three tandem FLAG® epitope tags, followed by an enterokinase cleavage site
   5708..5763    +  polyA_signal   β-globin poly(A) signal: rabbit β-globin polyadenylation signal (Gil and Proudfoot, 1987)
   6277..7958    -  rep_origin     oriP (fragment): Epstein-Barr virus oriP replication origin (Yates et al., 2000)
   8085..8189    +  promoter       AmpR promoter: bla
   8190..9050    +  CDS            AmpR: β-lactamase; bla; confers resistance to ampicillin, carbenicillin, and related antibiotics
   9221..9809    +  rep_origin     ori: high-copy-number ColE1/pMB1/pBR322/pUC origin of replication
   9992..10084   +  CDS            lacI (fragment): lac repressor; lacI; The lac repressor binds to the lac operator to inhibit transcription in E. coli. This inhibition can be relieved by adding lactose or isopropyl-β-D-thiogalactopyranoside (IPTG).
  10097..10118   +  protein_bind   CAP binding site: CAP binding activates transcription in the presence of cAMP. E. coli catabolite activator protein
  10133..10163   +  promoter       lac promoter: promoter for the E. coli lac operon
  10167..10189   +  protein_bind   lac operator (fragment): The lac repressor binds to the lac operator to inhibit transcription in E. coli. This inhibition can be relieved by adding lactose or isopropyl-β-D-thiogalactopyranoside (IPTG). lac repressor encoded by lacI
  10283..10308   -  CDS            bla(M) (fragment): β-lactamase lacking the signal sequence; bla(M); allows cytosolic expression of β-lactamase
  10482..10861   +  enhancer       CMV enhancer: human cytomegalovirus immediate early enhancer
  10863..11062   +  promoter       CMV promoter: human cytomegalovirus (CMV) immediate early promoter
  11130..11168   +  misc_feature   Ad SA (fragment): adenovirus major late transcript splice acceptor (Friedrich and Soriano, 1991)
  11201..153     -  CDS            PTP (fragment) (across the origin): TERM_ADE02 - Experimental evidence at protein level: Swiss-Prot protein existence level 1. Protein covalently bound to the viral DNA that acts as a primer for viral genomic replication by DNA strand displacement. Assembles on the viral origin of replication in an initiation complex with viral polymerase, DBP, host NFIA and host POU2F1/OCT1. During initiation, the polymerase covalently couples the first dCTP with Ser- 580 of pTP. The terminal protein stimulates the template activity over 20 fold compared to protein-free templates. Neo-synthesized viral genomes are linked to two preterminal prot
