>Addgene plasmid #110987 | PF3D7_1123500-COMP-blac-flag-his | addgene full sequence | sequence record 224477 | Addgene NGS Result
CTCGAGAAAGGCGTCTAACCAGTCACAGTCGCAAGGTAGGCTGAGCACCGTGGCGGGCGGCAGCGGGTGG
CGGTCGGGGTTGTTTCTGGCGGAGGTGCTGCTGATGATGTAATTAAAGTAGGCGGTCTTGAGACGGCGGA
TGGTCGAGGTGAGGTGTGGCAGGCTTGAGATCCAGCTGTTGGGGTGAGTACTCCCTCTCAAAAGCGGGCA
TTACTTCTGCGCTAAGATTGTCAGTTTCCAAAAACGAGGAGGATTTGATATTCACCTGGCCCGATCTGGC
CATACACTTGAGTGACAATGACATCCACTTTGCCTTTCTCTCCACAGGTGTCCACTCCCAGGTCCAAGTT
TGCCACCATGGAGTTTCAGACCCAGGTACTCATGTCCCTGCTGCTCTGCATGTCTGGTGCGGCCGCCAAC
AACAACAATGCTAACAACAATAACAACAACTTCGCCAACATCAATAATAACAATGCCAATAACGGCATCC
ACAACGACAACACCAAGAACCGGCCTGCCGCCGGAAGCCTGAAGAACATGGAAGATCTGCTGAGCTACTT
CAAAGAGCACACGAACAACAACAACAACAATGACAACCACGTCGAGCTGTTCAAGAACTTCCTGAACACC
AACAAAGAGAGCAGCGGCAGCAATATCAATACCCTGATGAAGTTCCTGAACTCCGCCACCAAGAATGACA
ACACCGGCAACAACCACCTGGACATCGGCAAGCTGCTGGACACCCTGAAAGAGTTCAACAACGCAAACAA
GAACAATAACGTGCCCAGCGGGAACAACCCCAACAACCAGGCCACCAACCCCGCTAACAACAACAACAAT
AACAACAACCTGAACAAGGACAACTACGTGCAGATCTTTGGCGACCTGCTCAAGAACATGAACATCCCGA
GCAATAACAACAACAATAACAATAATAACAACAACAACAACAATAACAATAACAACAACAATAATAACAA
TGCCGCCAACAACAACGCCGCCTCCAACAACAACAACGCTGCTAGTAACAACAACAACGCAGCCAACAAT
AACAACAACAACGCCAAGGCCGCCAACCCCATGGAACAGCTGACCAACCTGTTCAGCCACATAAATAACA
ACGACCACCACGACGAGAAGGGCGACGGCCACCCTCTGGAACACATCATGAATCTGTTCGGCCAGGGCCA
CAACAACGGCGACGCCAAGGGCGGCAACAATCCCCTCGAGCACCTGACCAGCCTGCTGGGACAGGGACAC
AATGACGGGGATGGCAAAGGCGGAAACAACCCACTGGAACATCTGAAGAAGATCTTTGACCAGGGGCACA
ACGATGGGGACGGAAAGGGCGGCTCTAACCCTCTTGAGCATCTGACCTCCCTGCTGTCTCAGGGCCATAA
TGATGGCGACGGGAAAGGTGGTAACAACCCTCTGCAGCACCTCACATCACTGCTGAGCCAGGGACATAAC
AATGGTGATGGGAAGGGCGGATCCAATCCGCTGGAACACCTGACTTCTCTGCTGTCCCAAGGACATAACG
ACGGAGACGGCAAGGGTGGAAATAACCCCGCCGAGTACCTGAAGAAGCTGTTCGGCAACCTGCAGGGCAA
CAATGCAAACGGCATCAACGGCAAGAATATGGGCGATCTGCAGAGCATGCTGAACAACCTGCTGAACAGC
GAGAAGTACAAGAAGTCCCCTTACACCCTGGACAAGACCGTGTCCTCCGGCTTCGGCAGCCGGTCCAAAG
AATCCATGCTGCTGGAATACCAGCACAACAAGGCCGAGCAAGAGATCCTGAGAGAGCTGCAAGAGCTGAT
CAACAAAAACAAGATCAAGAATGTGGCCGAGAACAACGAGAAGCTGAAGCAGTACTTCTCCATGCTGAAG
GGCAAGTACAACCCCTACAGCTACGAGCGGAAGATCCTGAACGACATCATCAACGAGGACGACATCAAGA
CGAAGTACAACATCGACGACAACTTCGAGAAGAACCTGATCGTGAACGTGCAGAACGACAATATGGAATA
CGACGTCGAGATGAACAACGAAGAGAAAGAAAAGAAAACCGAGATGTTCGAGGACATCAATGAGCTGGAC
GACAAGGACGCCCTGTCCAGCGGCTCCATCAACAGCGCCCTGATGCGGAAGAACAAGGCCAAGAACGAGA
AACTGCTGCGGGGCCTGACCACCAATATCAACGACGACAATGATAACCTGCACGAGTGCAACTGCAACAA
CAAACTCAACAACTGCGTGCTGTCCTACATCAACTACAACAATCTCGAGTACATGCTGCAGTCCCTCGAC
ATCGACGTGAAGGGCCTGATCCGGAAGCACATGCTGCTCAAAAAGAACAACAACAACAACAATAATAACA
ACAATAACAATGGCAACAACCTGTACTTCGAGAAAAACGAGGCCTTCCTGCTGCCCCTGCCTCCCCTGAC
CACAAAGTCCAATGTGCAGAACACCGCCAATTACGTGCTGCGGGTGCCCCGGGTGCTGTTCCTGGCCAGC
AGAAAGAGCTTCAGCAGCAGCTTCGACAGAAGCCTGTTCCACATCTACAACATCATGGACACCCAGCTGA
AGTGGAATACCTACCTGTGGGGCTACGGCTTCAAGTACTACCCCATCTTCTACCCCAAGAACCTGCACAC
CCTGCTGCACAGCCACGAGAAGCAGATCGGCAGCGAGCCCTTCGACCTGATCTTCGTGCACAGCTCCTTC
GTGTCCAACTACTACAATTACTACTTCTTCCTGAAAAACATGCCCAAGATCACCACCCTCATCTTCATGA
ACGACGGCTGGGACAACAACGTGAAGAATATCTTCCTCAACCTGTTTCCCCACGTGTTCTTCCAGAATCA
AGTGAATATCTTTGAGTTCAATCCCCTGAACAATATCGACACCGTCGCCGAGAAGAAGAAACTGTTCCAC
TCCCTGTGGAACAAAGTGACCTCCGGCACCACCGCCCCTAGCAGCTCCATGCACGACCACGTGATCACCA
ACAAGCACAAGAAGCGCAAGAAGATCGAGACAAAGACCAACAACGTCGTGAACAATGAGGACGACGTGCT
GCTGACCGGCGACCACAGCAGCTCCTCTAGCAGCAGCCCTCCCTCAAACAATAACAACAACAACAATAAC
AACATCAACAAATACGACGAAGAGGACGATGAAGAGAACAAAGCCCTGTGGGCCTTCATCCCTCACGGCG
TGAACCACTGCTGCAGCTCCCACTACTATAAGTCCTTTATCATGAATGACGCCAGCGACAACAACAATAA
CAACAACAACTACAACGGCGAGGGCGAGATGCTGCAGGACGATAAGCAGAATCGGAACGTCCAGAAGGTG
GTCAACCCCAATTTCTACTACGACCGGGCCAGATCCCTGGAAAATCAGCACACCCCTGCCTACGAGCTGA
GCTATTCCCTGCTGGACCTGTTCCTGCACGAATGTAGCTTCAATGAGAAGGACATCTTTAACAACGCTAA
GCGGGACATCGACATCCTGTACCTGTACAACACGGCCAACAATTATAACGACTACCTGGTGCAGAAAATC
ATGGACTACATCTATAATAATAATATGAACAATCTGAAGGACAAGATCCAGAAATACGAGGTGGACCTGA
ACTACTGGAAGCTGTGGGGCCTGCAGACCACCCACAAGCTGATTAAGAACAAGATGATCGACTACACCAA
CATGCTCCAGCGGAGCAAAGTGTGCATCATCAGCAGCAAGTTCGCCGGCATGCTCAACAAGATGGTCATC
GATGCCCTGTTCTACGGCTGCGTGGTCATCAGCGACAAGACCCACAACAAAGATATCAACAAGTTCATCG
TCACCACCAAGGTGCCCTTCGAGTACTACGAGATCAGCGACCTCATCTATAACAAAGAAAACATGGCCTC
CCTGGCCAACGATCTGATCGACAAGATTAACACCGCCCTCGAGGAAGTGAAGTCCGGCAAGCGGAACCAG
ATGCGGATCGACGTGTTCAAGACCGGCGCGCCGTCGACCTCCATCACGGCCTATAAGAGTGAGGGGGAGT
CAGCGGAGTTCTCCTTCCCACTCAACCTTGGAGAGGAAAGCCTGCAGGGAGAGTTGAGATGGAAGGCAGA
GAAGGCTCCTTCTTCCCAGTCCTGGATCACCTTCTCCCTAAAGAACCAAAAGGTGTCTGTGCAGAAGTCT
ACTAGCAACCCCAAGTTCCAGCTGTCCGAAACGCTCCCACTCACCCTTCAGATACCCCAGGTCTCCCTTC
AGTTTGCTGGTTCTGGCAACCTGACCCTGACTCTGGACAGAGGGATACTGTATCAGGAAGTGAACCTGGT
GGTGATGAAAGTGACTCAGCCCGACAGCAACACTTTGACCTGTGAGGTGATGGGACCCACCTCACCCAAG
ATGAGACTGATCTTGAAGCAGGAGAATCAGGAGGCCAGGGTCTCCAGGCAGGAGAAAGTGATTCAAGTGC
AGGCCCCTGAAGCAGGGGTGTGGCAATGTCTACTGAGTGAAGGTGAAGAGGTCAAGATGGACTCCAAGAT
CCAGGTTTTATCCAAAGGGTTGAATTCCGGCGGCGGCTCCGGAGGCGGTACCGGTGGCGGCGACCTAGCC
CCACAGATGCTTCGAGAACTCCAGGAGACTAATGCGGCGCTGCAAGACGTGAGAGAGCTCTTGCGACAGC
AGGTCAAGGAGATCACCTTCCTGAAGAATACGGTGATGGAATGTGACGCCTGCGGTCTAGACAGAAACCT
GCCTCCACTAGCACCTCTGGGCCCACACCCAGAAACGCTGGTGAAAGTAAAAGATGCTGAAGATCAGTTG
GGTGCACGAGTGGGTTACATCGAACTGGATCTCAACAGCGGTAAGATCCTTGAGAGTTTTCGCCCCGAAG
AACGTTTTCCAATGATGAGCACTTTTAAAGTTCTGCTATGTGGCGCGGTATTATCCCGTATTGACGCCGG
GCAAGAGCAACTCGGTCGCCGCATACACTATTCTCAGAATGACTTGGTTGAGTACTCACCAGTCACAGAA
AAGCATCTTACGGATGGCATGACAGTAAGAGAATTATGCAGTGCTGCCATAACCATGAGTGATAACACTG
CGGCCAACTTACTTCTGACAACGATCGGAGGACCGAAGGAGCTAACCGCTTTTTTGCACAACATGGGGGA
TCATGTAACTCGCCTTGATCGTTGGGAACCGGAGCTGAATGAAGCCATACCAAACGACGAGCGTGACACC
ACGATGCCTGTAGCAATGGCAACAACGTTGCGCAAACTATTAACTGGCGAACTACTTACTCTAGCTTCCC
GGCAACAATTAATAGACTGGATGGAGGCGGATAAAGTTGCAGGACCACTTCTGCGCTCGGCCCTTCCGGC
TGGCTGGTTTATTGCTGATAAATCTGGAGCCGGTGAGCGTGGGTCTCGCGGTATCATTGCAGCACTGGGG
CCAGATGGTAAGCCCTCCCGTATCGTAGTTATCTACACGACGGGGAGTCAGGCAACTATGGATGAACGAA
ATAGACAGATCGCTGAGATAGGTGCCTCACTGATTAAGCATTGGGGCCCTGACTACAAAGACCATGACGG
TGATTATAAAGATCATGACATCGATTACAAGGATGACGATGACAAGGGCCCTCACCACCACCATCACCAC
TAATAATAAGGATCCCCCGACCTCGACCTCTGGCTAATAAAGGAAATTTATTTTCATTGCAATAGTGTGT
TGGAATTTTTTGTGTCTCTCACTCGGAAGGACATATGGGAGGGCAAATCATTTGGTCGAGATCCCTCGGA
GATCTCTAGCTAGAGGATCGATCCCCGCCCCGGACGAACTAAACCTGACTACGACATCTCTGCCCCTTCT
TCGCGGGGCAGTGCATGTAATCCCTTCAGTTGGTTGGTACAACTTGCCAACTGGGCCCTGTTCCACATGT
GACACGGGGGGGGACCAAACACAAAGGGGTTCTCTGACTGTAGTTGACATCCTTATAAATGGATGTGCAC
ATTTGCCAACACTGAGTGGCTTTCATCCTGGAGCAGACTTTGCAGTCTGTGGACTGCAACACAACATTGC
CTTTATGTGTAACTCTTGGCTGAAGCTCTTACACCAATGCTGGGGGACATGTACCTCCCAGGGGCCCAGG
AAGACTACGGGAGGCTACACCAACGTCAATCAGAGGGGCCTGTGTAGCTACCGATAAGCGGACCCTCAAG
AGGGCATTAGCAATAGTGTTTATAAGGCCCCCTTGTTAACCCTAAACGGGTAGCATATGCTTCCCGGGTA
GTAGTATATACTATCCAGACTAACCCTAATTCAATAGCATATGTTACCCAACGGGAAGCATATGCTATCG
AATTAGGGTTAGTAAAAGGGTCCTAAGGAACAGCGATATCTCCCACCCCATGAGCTGTCACGGTTTTATT
TACATGGGGTCAGGATTCCACGAGGGTAGTGAACCATTTTAGTCACAAGGGCAGTGGCTGAAGATCAAGG
AGCGGGCAGTGAACTCTCCTGAATCTTCGCCTGCTTCTTCATTCTCCTTCGTTTAGCTAATAGAATAACT
GCTGAGTTGTGAACAGTAAGGTGTATGTGAGGTGCTCGAAAACAAGGTTTCAGGTGACGCCCCCAGAATA
AAATTTGGACGGGGGGTTCAGTGGTGGCATTGTGCTATGACACCAATATAACCCTCACAAACCCCTTGGG
CAATAAATACTAGTGTAGGAATGAAACATTCTGAATATCTTTAACAATAGAAATCCATGGGGTGGGGACA
AGCCGTAAAGACTGGATGTCCATCTCACACGAATTTATGGCTATGGGCAACACATAATCCTAGTGCAATA
TGATACTGGGGTTATTAAGATGTGTCCCAGGCAGGGACCAAGACAGGTGAACCATGTTGTTACACTCTAT
TTGTAACAAGGGGAAAGAGAGTGGACGCCGACAGCAGCGGACTCCACTGGTTGTCTCTAACACCCCCGAA
AATTAAACGGGGCTCCACGCCAATGGGGCCCATAAACAAAGACAAGTGGCCACTCTTTTTTTTGAAATTG
TGGAGTGGGGGCACGCGTCAGCCCCCACACGCCGCCCTGCGGTTTTGGACTGTAAAATAAGGGTGTAATA
ACTTGGCTGATTGTAACCCCGCTAACCACTGCGGTCAAACCACTTGCCCACAAAACCACTAATGGCACCC
CGGGGAATACCTGCATAAGTAGGTGGGCGGGCCAAGATAGGGGCGCGATTGCTGCGATCTGGAGGACAAA
TTACACACACTTGCGCCTGAGCGCCAAGCACAGGGTTGTTGGTCCTCATATTCACGAGGTCGCTGAGAGC
ACGGTGGGCTAATGTTGCCATGGGTAGCATATACTACCCAAATATCTGGATAGCATATGCTATCCTAATC
TATATCTGGGTAGCATAGGCTATCCTAATCTATATCTGGGTAGCATATGCTATCCTAATCTATATCTGGG
TAGTATATGCTATCCTAATTTATATCTGGGTAGCATAGGCTATCCTAATCTATATCTGGGTAGCATATGC
TATCCTAATCTATATCTGGGTAGTATATGCTATCCTAATCTGTATCCGGGTAGCATATGCTATCCTAATA
GAGATTAGGGTAGTATATGCTATCCTAATTTATATCTGGGTAGCATATACTACCCAAATATCTGGATAGC
ATATGCTATCCTAATCTATATCTGGGTAGCATATGCTATCCTAATCTATATCTGGGTAGCATAGGCTATC
CTAATCTATATCTGGGTAGCATATGCTATCCTAATCTATATCTGGGTAGTATATGCTATCCTAATTTATA
TCTGGGTAGCATAGGCTATCCTAATCTATATCTGGGTAGCATATGCTATCCTAATCTATATCTGGGTAGT
ATATGCTATCCTAATCTGTATCCGGGTAGCATATGCTATCCTCATGATAAGCTGTCAAACATGAGAATTT
TCTTGAAGACGAAAGGGCCTCGTGATACGCCTATTTTTATAGGTTAATGTCATGATAATAATGGTTTCTT
AGACGTCAGGTGGCACTTTTCGGGGAAATGTGCGCGGAACCCCTATTTGTTTATTTTTCTAAATACATTC
AAATATGTATCCGCTCATGAGACAATAACCCTGATAAATGCTTCAATAATATTGAAAAAGGAAGAGTATG
AGTATTCAACATTTCCGTGTCGCCCTTATTCCCTTTTTTGCGGCATTTTGCCTTCCTGTTTTTGCTCACC
CAGAAACGCTGGTGAAAGTAAAAGATGCTGAAGATCAGTTGGGTGCACGAGTGGGTTACATCGAACTGGA
TCTCAACAGCGGTAAGATCCTTGAGAGTTTTCGCCCCGAAGAACGTTTTCCAATGATGAGCACTTTTAAA
GTTCTGCTATGTGGCGCGGTATTATCCCGTGTTGACGCCGGGCAAGAGCAACTCGGTCGCCGCATACACT
ATTCTCAGAATGACTTGGTTGAGTACTCACCAGTCACAGAAAAGCATCTTACGGATGGCATGACAGTAAG
AGAATTATGCAGTGCTGCCATAACCATGAGTGATAACACTGCGGCCAACTTACTTCTGACAACGATCGGA
GGACCGAAGGAGCTAACCGCTTTTTTGCACAACATGGGGGATCATGTAACTCGCCTTGATCGTTGGGAAC
CGGAGCTGAATGAAGCCATACCAAACGACGAGCGTGACACCACGATGCCTGCAGCAATGGCAACAACGTT
GCGCAAACTATTAACTGGCGAACTACTTACTCTAGCTTCCCGGCAACAATTAATAGACTGGATGGAGGCG
GATAAAGTTGCAGGACCACTTCTGCGCTCGGCCCTTCCGGCTGGCTGGTTTATTGCTGATAAATCTGGAG
CCGGTGAGCGTGGGTCTCGCGGTATCATTGCAGCACTGGGGCCAGATGGTAAGCCCTCCCGTATCGTAGT
TATCTACACGACGGGGAGTCAGGCAACTATGGATGAACGAAATAGACAGATCGCTGAGATAGGTGCCTCA
CTGATTAAGCATTGGTAACTGTCAGACCAAGTTTACTCATATATACTTTAGATTGATTTAAAACTTCATT
TTTAATTTAAAAGGATCTAGGTGAAGATCCTTTTTGATAATCTCATGACCAAAATCCCTTAACGTGAGTT
TTCGTTCCACTGAGCGTCAGACCCCGTAGAAAAGATCAAAGGATCTTCTTGAGATCCTTTTTTTCTGCGC
GTAATCTGCTGCTTGCAAACAAAAAAACCACCGCTACCAGCGGTGGTTTGTTTGCCGGATCAAGAGCTAC
CAACTCTTTTTCCGAAGGTAACTGGCTTCAGCAGAGCGCAGATACCAAATACTGTTCTTCTAGTGTAGCC
GTAGTTAGGCCACCACTTCAAGAACTCTGTAGCACCGCCTACATACCTCGCTCTGCTAATCCTGTTACCA
GTGGCTGCTGCCAGTGGCGATAAGTCGTGTCTTACCGGGTTGGACTCAAGACGATAGTTACCGGATAAGG
CGCAGCGGTCGGGCTGAACGGGGGGTTCGTGCACACAGCCCAGCTTGGAGCGAACGACCTACACCGAACT
GAGATACCTACAGCGTGAGCTATGAGAAAGCGCCACGCTTCCCGAAGGGAGAAAGGCGGACAGGTATCCG
GTAAGCGGCAGGGTCGGAACAGGAGAGCGCACGAGGGAGCTTCCAGGGGGAAACGCCTGGTATCTTTATA
GTCCTGTCGGGTTTCGCCACCTCTGACTTGAGCGTCGATTTTTGTGATGCTCGTCAGGGGGGCGGAGCCT
ATGGAAAAACGCCAGCAACGCGGCCTTTTTACGGTTCCTGGCCTTTTGCTGGCCTTTTGCTCACATGTTC
TTTCCTGCGTTATCCCCTGATTCTGTGGATAACCGTATTACCGCCTTTGAGTGAGCTGATACCGCTCGCC
GCAGCCGAACGACCGAGCGCAGCGAGTCAGTGAGCGAGGAAGCGGAAGAGCGCCCAATACGCAAACCGCC
TCTCCCCGCGCGTTGGCCGATTCATTAATGCAGCTGGCACGACAGGTTTCCCGACTGGAAAGCGGGCAGT
GAGCGCAACGCAATTAATGTGAGTTAGCTCACTCATTAGGCACCCCAGGCTTTACACTTTATGCTTCCGG
CTCGTATGTTGTGTGGAATTGTGAGCGGATAACAATTTCACACAGGAAACAGCTATGACCATGATTACGC
CAAGCTCTAGCTAGAGGTCGACCAATTCTCATGTTTGACAGCTTATCATCGCAGATCCGGGCAACGTTGT
TGCCATTGCTGCAGGCGCAGAACTGGTAGGTATGGAAGATCTATACATTGAATCAATATTGGCAATTAGC
CATATTAGTCATTGGTTATATAGCATAAATCAATATTGGCTATTGGCCATTGCATACGTTGTATCTATAT
CATAATATGTACATTTATATTGGCTCATGTCCAATATGACCGCCATGTTGACATTGATTATTGACTAGTT
ATTAATAGTAATCAATTACGGGGTCATTAGTTCATAGCCCATATATGGAGTTCCGCGTTACATAACTTAC
GGTAAATGGCCCGCCTGGCTGACCGCCCAACGACCCCCGCCCATTGACGTCAATAATGACGTATGTTCCC
ATAGTAACGCCAATAGGGACTTTCCATTGACGTCAATGGGTGGAGTATTTACGGTAAACTGCCCACTTGG
CAGTACATCAAGTGTATCATATGCCAAGTCCGCCCCCTATTGACGTCAATGACGGTAAATGGCCCGCCTG
GCATTATGCCCAGTACATGACCTTACGGGACTTTCCTACTTGGCAGTACATCTACGTATTAGTCATCGCT
ATTACCATGGTGATGCGGTTTTGGCAGTACACCAATGGGCGTGGATAGCGGTTTGACTCACGGGGATTTC
CAAGTCTCCACCCCATTGACGTCAATGGGAGTTTGTTTTGGCACCAAAATCAACGGGACTTTCCAAAATG
TCGTAATAACCCCGCCCCGTTGACGCAAATGGGCGGTAGGCGTGTACGGTGGGAGGTCTATATAAGCAGA
GCTCGTTTAGTGAACCGTCAGATCCTCACTCTCTTCCGCATCGCTGTCTGCGAGGGCCAGCTGTTGGGCT
CGCGGTTGAGGACAAACTCTTCGCGGTCTTTCCAGTACTCTTGGATCGGAAACCCGTCGGCCTCCGAACG
GTACTCCGCCACCGAGGGACCTGAGCGAGTCCGCATCGACCGGATCGGAAAACCT
Features (pLannotate 1.2.2; 20 found; start..end, strand, type, name):
    184..273     +  intron         chimeric intron (fragment): chimera between introns from adenovirus and immunoglobulin heavy chain genes
    292..338     +  CDS            IgH signal sequence (fragment): signal sequence from the mouse immunoglobulin heavy chain variable region
   3991..4575    +  CDS            Cd4 (fragment): CD4_RAT - Experimental evidence at protein level: Swiss-Prot protein existence level 1. Integral membrane glycoprotein that plays an essential role in the immune response and serves multiple functions in responses against both external and internal offenses. In T-cells, functions primarily as a coreceptor for MHC class II molecule:peptide complex. The antigens presented by class II peptides are derived from extracellular proteins while class I peptides are derived from cytosolic proteins. Interacts simultaneously with the T-cell receptor (TCR) and the MHC class II presented by antigen presenti
   4612..4779    +  CDS            COMP (fragment): COMP_HUMAN - Experimental evidence at protein level: Swiss-Prot protein existence level 1. May play a role in the structural integrity of cartilage via its interaction with other extracellular matrix proteins such as the collagens and fibronectin. Can mediate the interaction of chondrocytes with the cartilage extracellular matrix through interaction with cell surface integrin receptors. Could play a role in the pathogenesis of osteoarthritis. Potent suppressor of apoptosis in both primary chondrocytes and transformed cells. Suppresses apoptosis by blocking the activation of caspase-3 and by in
   4787..5574    +  CDS            bla(M) (fragment): β-lactamase lacking the signal sequence; bla(M); allows cytosolic expression of β-lactamase
   5581..5646    +  CDS            3xFLAG: three tandem FLAG® epitope tags, followed by an enterokinase cleavage site
   5706..5761    +  polyA_signal   β-globin poly(A) signal: rabbit β-globin polyadenylation signal (Gil and Proudfoot, 1987)
   6275..7956    -  rep_origin     oriP (fragment): Epstein-Barr virus oriP replication origin (Yates et al., 2000)
   8083..8187    +  promoter       AmpR promoter: bla
   8188..9048    +  CDS            AmpR: β-lactamase; bla; confers resistance to ampicillin, carbenicillin, and related antibiotics
   9219..9807    +  rep_origin     ori: high-copy-number ColE1/pMB1/pBR322/pUC origin of replication
   9990..10082   +  CDS            lacI (fragment): lac repressor; lacI; The lac repressor binds to the lac operator to inhibit transcription in E. coli. This inhibition can be relieved by adding lactose or isopropyl-β-D-thiogalactopyranoside (IPTG).
  10095..10116   +  protein_bind   CAP binding site: CAP binding activates transcription in the presence of cAMP. E. coli catabolite activator protein
  10131..10161   +  promoter       lac promoter: promoter for the E. coli lac operon
  10165..10187   +  protein_bind   lac operator (fragment): The lac repressor binds to the lac operator to inhibit transcription in E. coli. This inhibition can be relieved by adding lactose or isopropyl-β-D-thiogalactopyranoside (IPTG). lac repressor encoded by lacI
  10281..10306   -  CDS            bla(M) (fragment): β-lactamase lacking the signal sequence; bla(M); allows cytosolic expression of β-lactamase
  10480..10859   +  enhancer       CMV enhancer: human cytomegalovirus immediate early enhancer
  10861..11060   +  promoter       CMV promoter: human cytomegalovirus (CMV) immediate early promoter
  11128..11166   +  misc_feature   Ad SA (fragment): adenovirus major late transcript splice acceptor (Friedrich and Soriano, 1991)
  11199..153     -  CDS            PTP (fragment) (across the origin): TERM_ADE02 - Experimental evidence at protein level: Swiss-Prot protein existence level 1. Protein covalently bound to the viral DNA that acts as a primer for viral genomic replication by DNA strand displacement. Assembles on the viral origin of replication in an initiation complex with viral polymerase, DBP, host NFIA and host POU2F1/OCT1. During initiation, the polymerase covalently couples the first dCTP with Ser- 580 of pTP. The terminal protein stimulates the template activity over 20 fold compared to protein-free templates. Neo-synthesized viral genomes are linked to two preterminal prot
