[The description below was written by a language model from this plasmid's Addgene catalogue record and pLannotate feature annotations shown in this document.]
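Description:
PF3D7_1123500-COMP-blac-flag-his is a mammalian expression plasmid built on the pTT3 backbone for producing a secreted, pentameric form of a Plasmodium falciparum protein ectodomain. It is propagated in E. coli through a high-copy ColE1/pUC-type origin and selected with ampicillin (AmpR). The backbone also carries an Epstein-Barr virus oriP element, which supports episomal maintenance in cells that supply EBNA1. Two full-length sequence records, one from the depositor and one from repository sequencing, differ by only two nucleotides and give the same feature layout.

Expression is driven by the CMV enhancer and promoter, followed by adenovirus-derived leader and splice sequences and a chimeric intron. The annotation tool's hit to adenoviral preterminal protein on the opposite strand probably reflects this leader region rather than a real coding element. The transcript ends at a rabbit β-globin polyadenylation signal. The open reading frame starts with a mouse immunoglobulin heavy chain signal peptide that directs secretion. Next comes the synthetic 3.6 kb insert for the conserved Plasmodium protein PF3D7_1123500, cloned between NotI and AscI sites that remain intact. All N-X-S/T sequons in the insert were changed to N-X-A so that mammalian cells do not add N-linked glycans.

Downstream, the ectodomain is fused to rat Cd4 domains 3 and 4, the coiled-coil pentamerisation segment of cartilage oligomeric matrix protein (COMP), a mature β-lactamase lacking its own signal sequence, a 3xFLAG tag and a 6xHis tag. The His tag is listed in the catalogue but was not annotated in the feature tables. Pentamerisation raises binding avidity and the β-lactamase can act as an enzymatic reporter. This design suits use as a "prey" reagent in screens for low-affinity extracellular interactions, in line with the associated study of sporozoite membrane protein interactions.
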