Addgene plasmid #110987: PF3D7_1123500-COMP-blac-flag-his
Purpose: Expresses pentamerised full-length protein ectodomain with no N-linked glycans in mammalian cells. Contains a C-terminal rat Cd4 d3+4 tag, COMP pentamerisation domain, flag- and 6xHis tags.
Depositing lab: Gavin Wright. Depositing organization: Wellcome Sanger Institute. Publication: Systematic Identification of Plasmodium Falciparum Sporozoite Membrane Protein Interactions Reveals an Essential Role for the p24 Complex in Host Infection. Knockel J, Dundas K, Yang ASP, Galaway F, Metcalf T, Gemert GV, Sauerwein RW, Rayner JC, Billker O, Wright GJ. Mol Cell Proteomics. 2021;20:100038. doi: 10.1074/mcp.RA120.002432. Epub 2021 Jan 27. PubMed 33515807.
Backbone
  Vector backbone: pTT3
  Backbone manufacturer: pTT3 was obtained from Yves Durocher, National Research Council of Canada-Biotechnology Research Institute
  Backbone size w/o insert (bp): 7661
  Vector type: Mammalian Expression
Growth in bacteria
  Bacterial resistance: Ampicillin, 100 μg/mL
  Growth temperature: 37°C
  Growth strain: DH5alpha
  Copy number: Unknown
Gene/Insert
  Gene/Insert name: conserved Plasmodium protein (alt name: PF3D7_1123500)
  Species: Synthetic
  Insert size (bp): 3597
  Mutation: All NXT/S sites mutated to NXA, where X is any amino acid except Proline
  Entrez Gene: PF3D7_1123500 (a.k.a. PF3D7_1123500, PF11_0246)
  Promoter: CMV
  Tag / fusion protein: Exogenous signal peptide of mouse origin (N terminal on insert); rat Cd4d3+4, beta-lactamase, triple FLAG tag, 6xHis tag (C terminal on insert)
  Cloning method: Restriction Enzyme; 5′ cloning site Not1 (not destroyed); 3′ cloning site Asc1 (not destroyed)
Terms and licenses: Academic/Nonprofit Terms; Industry Terms: Not Available to Industry
How to cite: PF3D7_1123500-COMP-blac-flag-his was a gift from Gavin Wright (Addgene plasmid # 110987 ; http://n2t.net/addgene:110987 ; RRID:Addgene_110987)
